Addgene plasmid #122887: pICE LYS2-HIS3
Purpose: (Empty Backbone) LYS2-HIS3 ICE plasmid used to facilitate yeast recombination cloning and stable genomic Integration after CEN Excision.
Depositing lab: Randy Hampton. Depositing organization: University of California, San Diego (UCSD). Publication: ICE plasmids: combining the ease of yeast recombination cloning with the stability of genomic integration. Flagg MP, Kao A, Hampton RY. Yeast. 2019 May 10. doi: 10.1002/yea.3400. PubMed 31074531.
Backbone
  Vector backbone: ICE plasmid
  Vector type: Yeast Expression ; Yeast Recombination Cloning
Growth in bacteria
  Bacterial resistance: Ampicillin, 100 μg/mL
  Growth temperature: 37°C
  Growth strain: DH5alpha
  Copy number: High Copy
Gene/Insert
  Gene/Insert name: None
Terms and licenses: Academic/Nonprofit Terms; Industry Terms: Not Available to Industry
How to cite: pICE LYS2-HIS3 was a gift from Randy Hampton (Addgene plasmid # 122887 ; http://n2t.net/addgene:122887 ; RRID:Addgene_122887)
