[The description below was written by a language model from this plasmid's Addgene catalogue record and pLannotate feature annotations shown in this document.]
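Description:
pICE LYS2-HIS3 is an empty-backbone yeast shuttle vector of about 9.7 kb from the ICE ("Integration after CEN Excision") plasmid series. It is designed to combine recombination cloning in Saccharomyces cerevisiae with later stable integration into the genome. In E. coli it is maintained as a high-copy plasmid through a ColE1/pUC-type origin and selected with ampicillin through the bla gene. An f1 origin is also present, along with remnants of pBR322- and pBluescript-derived sequence (bom, rop, lacI and lacZα fragments, and the lac promoter/operator).

The yeast-specific parts are two auxotrophic markers and a centromeric replication module. A full LYS2 gene with its native promoter, followed by a short fragment of the neighbouring RAD16 gene, provides lysine prototrophy. HIS3, also under its own promoter, provides histidine prototrophy. The CEN6/ARS element sits inside the pBluescript multiple cloning site, splitting it into two annotated fragments flanked by T3 and T7 promoters. With CEN/ARS in place, the plasmid replicates episomally at low copy in yeast, which allows inserts to be assembled by homologous recombination. As the stated purpose indicates, the CEN element is then excised, turning the construct into an integrating vector for stable chromosomal insertion.

The name and marker layout suggest that one marker locus is the integration target and the other is used for selection. However, the record does not say which marker plays which role, or which restriction sites are used to excise CEN or to linearize the plasmid. No insert or dedicated yeast expression promoter is recorded, so users supply their own expression cassette.
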