Features (pLannotate 1.2.2; 22 found; start..end, strand, type, name):
     53..104     -  misc_feature   bom (fragment): basis of mobility region from pBR322
    109..348     +  promoter       LYS2 promoter: S. cerevisiae LYS2
    349..4527    +  CDS            LYS2: alpha-aminoadipate reductase, required for lysine biosynthesis; S. cerevisiae LYS2; yeast auxotrophic marker
   4658..4906    -  CDS            RAD16 (fragment): RAD16_YEAST - Experimental evidence at protein level: Swiss-Prot protein existence level 1. Component of the global genome repair (GGR) complex which promotes global genome nucleotide excision repair (GG-NER) which removes DNA damage from nontranscribing DNA. Involved in differential repair of DNA after UV damage. Will repair preferentially the MAT-alpha locus compared with the HML-alpha locus. From Saccharomyces cerevisiae (strain ATCC 204508 / S288c) (Baker's yeast).
   4912..4961    -  misc_feature   bom (fragment): basis of mobility region from pBR322
   5063..5098    -  CDS            rop (fragment): Rop protein, which maintains plasmids at low copy number; rop
   5297..5959    -  CDS            HIS3: imidazoleglycerol-phosphate dehydratase, required for histidine biosynthesis; S. cerevisiae HIS3; yeast auxotrophic marker
   5960..6147    -  promoter       HIS3 promoter: S. cerevisiae HIS3
   6229..6333    +  promoter       AmpR promoter: bla
   6334..7194    +  CDS            AmpR: β-lactamase; bla; confers resistance to ampicillin, carbenicillin, and related antibiotics
   7365..7953    +  rep_origin     ori: high-copy-number ColE1/pMB1/pBR322/pUC origin of replication
   8136..8228    +  CDS            lacI (fragment): lac repressor; lacI; The lac repressor binds to the lac operator to inhibit transcription in E. coli. This inhibition can be relieved by adding lactose or isopropyl-β-D-thiogalactopyranoside (IPTG).
   8241..8262    +  protein_bind   CAP binding site: CAP binding activates transcription in the presence of cAMP. E. coli catabolite activator protein
   8277..8307    +  promoter       lac promoter: promoter for the E. coli lac operon
   8315..8331    +  protein_bind   lac operator: The lac repressor binds to the lac operator to inhibit transcription in E. coli. This inhibition can be relieved by adding lactose or isopropyl-β-D-thiogalactopyranoside (IPTG). lac repressor encoded by lacI
   8376..8394    +  promoter       T3 promoter: promoter for bacteriophage T3 RNA polymerase
   8407..8430    +  misc_feature   MCS (fragment): pBluescript multiple cloning site
   8449..8952    +  misc_feature   CEN/ARS: S. cerevisiae CEN6 centromere fused to an autonomously replicating sequence
   8974..9066    +  misc_feature   MCS (fragment): pBluescript multiple cloning site
   9075..9093    -  promoter       T7 promoter: promoter for bacteriophage T7 RNA polymerase
   9101..9256    +  CDS            lacZα (fragment): LacZα fragment of β-galactosidase; lacZ fragment
   9260..25      +  rep_origin     f1 ori (across the origin) (sequence partly withheld): f1 bacteriophage origin of replication; arrow indicates direction of (+) strand synthesis
>Addgene plasmid #122887 | pICE LYS2-HIS3 | addgene full sequence | sequence record 238650 | Addgene NGS Result
ATTTAACAAAAATTTAACGCGAATTTTAACAAAATATTAACGCTTACAATTTCCTGATGCGGTATTTTCT
CCTTACGCATCTGTGCGGTATTTCACACCGCATAGATCAATTCCACTTGCAATTACATAAAAAATTCCGG
CGGTTTTTCGCGTGTGACTCAATGTCGAAATACCTGCCTAATGAACATGAACATCGCCCAAATGTATTTG
AAGACCCGCTGGGAGAAGTTCAAGATATATAAGTAACAAGCAGCCAATAGTATAAAAAAAAATCTGAGTT
TATTACCTTTCCTGGAATTTCAGTGAAAAACTGCTAATTATAGAGAGATATCACAGAGTTACTCACTAAT
GACTAACGAAAAGGTCTGGATAGAGAAGTTGGATAATCCAACTCTTTCAGTGTTACCACATGACTTTTTA
CGCCCACAACAAGAACCTTATACGAAACAAGCTACATATTCGTTACAGCTACCTCAGCTCGATGTGCCTC
ATGATAGTTTTTCTAACAAATACGCTGTCGCTTTGAGTGTATGGGCTGCATTGATATATAGAGTAACCGG
TGACGATGATATTGTTCTTTATATTGCGAATAACAAAATCTTAAGATTCAATATTCAACCAACGTGGTCA
TTTAATGAGCTGTATTCTACAATTAACAATGAGTTGAACAAGCTCAATTCTATTGAGGCCAATTTTTCCT
TTGACGAGCTAGCTGAAAAAATTCAAAGTTGCCAAGATCTGGAAAGGACCCCTCAGTTGTTCCGTTTGGC
CTTTTTGGAAAACCAAGATTTCAAATTAGACGAGTTCAAGCATCATTTAGTGGACTTTGCTTTGAATTTG
GATACCAGTAATAATGCGCATGTTTTGAACTTAATTTATAACAGCTTACTGTATTCGAATGAAAGAGTAA
CCATTGTTGCGGACCAATTTACTCAATATTTGACTGCTGCGCTAAGCGATCCATCCAATTGCATAACTAA
AATCTCTCTGATCACCGCATCATCCAAGGATAGTTTACCTGATCCAACTAAGAACTTGGGCTGGTGCGAT
TTCGTGGGGTGTATTCACGACATTTTCCAGGACAATGCTGAAGCCTTCCCAGAGAGAACCTGTGTTGTGG
AGACTCCAACACTAAATTCCGACAAGTCCCGTTCTTTCACTTATCGCGACATCAACCGCACTTCTAACAT
AGTTGCCCATTATTTGATTAAAACAGGTATCAAAAGAGGTGATGTAGTGATGATCTATTCTTCTAGGGGT
GTGGATTTGATGGTATGTGTGATGGGTGTCTTGAAAGCCGGCGCAACCTTTTCAGTTATCGACCCTGCAT
ATCCCCCAGCCAGACAAACCATTTACTTAGGTGTTGCTAAACCACGTGGGTTGATTGTTATTAGAGCTGC
TGGACAATTGGATCAACTAGTAGAAGATTACATCAATGATGAATTGGAGATTGTTTCAAGAATCAATTCC
ATCGCTATTCAAGAAAATGGTACCATTGAAGGTGGCAAATTGGACAATGGCGAGGATGTTTTGGCTCCAT
ATGATCACTACAAAGACACCAGAACAGGTGTTGTAGTTGGACCAGATTCCAACCCAACCCTATCTTTCAC
ATCTGGTTCCGAAGGTATTCCTAAGGGTGTTCTTGGTAGACATTTTTCCTTGGCTTATTATTTCAATTGG
ATGTCCAAAAGGTTCAACTTAACAGAAAATGATAAATTCACAATGCTGAGCGGTATTGCACATGATCCAA
TTCAAAGAGATATGTTTACACCATTATTTTTAGGTGCCCAATTGTATGTCCCTACTCAAGATGATATTGG
TACACCGGGCCGTTTAGCGGAATGGATGAGTAAGTATGGTTGCACAGTTACCCATTTAACACCTGCCATG
GGTCAATTACTTACTGCCCAAGCTACTACACCATTCCCTAAGTTACATCATGCGTTCTTTGTGGGTGACA
TTTTAACAAAACGTGATTGTCTGAGGTTACAAACCTTGGCAGAAAATTGCCGTATTGTTAATATGTACGG
TACCACTGAAACACAGCGTGCAGTTTCTTATTTCGAAGTTAAATCAAAAAATGACGATCCAAACTTTTTG
AAAAAATTGAAAGATGTCATGCCTGCTGGTAAAGGTATGTTGAACGTTCAGCTACTAGTTGTTAACAGGA
ACGATCGTACTCAAATATGTGGTATTGGCGAAATAGGTGAGATTTATGTTCGTGCAGGTGGTTTGGCCGA
AGGTTATAGAGGATTACCAGAATTGAATAAAGAAAAATTTGTGAACAACTGGTTTGTTGAAAAAGATCAC
TGGAATTATTTGGATAAGGATAATGGTGAACCTTGGAGACAATTCTGGTTAGGTCCAAGAGATAGATTGT
ACAGAACGGGTGATTTAGGTCGTTATCTACCAAACGGTGACTGTGAATGTTGCGGTAGGGCTGATGATCA
AGTTAAAATTCGTGGGTTCAGAATCGAATTAGGAGAAATAGATACGCACATTTCCCAACATCCATTGGTA
AGAGAAAACATTACTTTAGTTCGCAAAAATGCCGACAATGAGCCAACATTGATCACATTTATGGTCCCAA
GATTTGACAAGCCAGATGACTTGTCTAAGTTCCAAAGTGATGTTCCAAAGGAGGTTGAAACTGACCCTAT
AGTTAAGGGCTTAATCGGTTACCATCTTTTATCCAAGGACATCAGGACTTTCTTAAAGAAAAGATTGGCT
AGCTATGCTATGCCTTCCTTGATTGTGGTTATGGATAAACTACCATTGAATCCAAATGGTAAAGTTGATA
AGCCTAAACTTCAATTCCCAACTCCCAAGCAATTAAATTTGGTAGCTGAAAATACAGTTTCTGAAACTGA
CGACTCTCAGTTTACCAATGTTGAGCGCGAGGTTAGAGACTTATGGTTAAGTATATTACCTACCAAGCCA
GCATCTGTATCACCAGATGATTCGTTTTTCGATTTAGGTGGTCATTCTATCTTGGCTACCAAAATGATTT
TTACCTTAAAGAAAAAGCTGCAAGTTGATTTACCATTGGGCACAATTTTCAAGTATCCAACGATAAAGGC
CTTTGCCGCGGAAATTGACAGAATTAAATCATCGGGTGGATCATCTCAAGGTGAGGTCGTCGAAAATGTC
ACTGCAAATTATGCGGAAGACGCCAAGAAATTGGTTGAGACGCTACCAAGTTCGTACCCCTCTCGAGAAT
ATTTTGTTGAACCTAATAGTGCCGAAGGAAAAACAACAATTAATGTGTTTGTTACCGGTGTCACAGGATT
TCTGGGCTCCTACATCCTTGCAGATTTGTTAGGACGTTCTCCAAAGAACTACAGTTTCAAAGTGTTTGCC
CACGTCAGGGCCAAGGATGAAGAAGCTGCATTTGCAAGATTACAAAAGGCAGGTATCACCTATGGTACTT
GGAACGAAAAATTTGCCTCAAATATTAAAGTTGTATTAGGCGATTTATCTAAAAGCCAATTTGGTCTTTC
AGATGAGAAGTGGATGGATTTGGCAAACACAGTTGATATAATTATCCATAATGGTGCGTTAGTTCACTGG
GTTTATCCATATGCCAAATTGAGGGATCCAAATGTTATTTCAACTATCAATGTTATGAGCTTAGCCGCCG
TCGGCAAGCCAAAGTTCTTTGACTTTGTTTCCTCCACTTCTACTCTTGACACTGAATACTACTTTAATTT
GTCAGATAAACTTGTTAGCGAAGGGAAGCCAGGCATTTTAGAATCAGACGATTTAATGAACTCTGCAAGC
GGGCTCACTGGTGGATATGGTCAGTCCAAATGGGCTGCTGAGTACATCATTAGACGTGCAGGTGAAAGGG
GCCTACGTGGGTGTATTGTCAGACCAGGTTACGTAACAGGTGCCTCTGCCAATGGTTCTTCAAACACAGA
TGATTTCTTATTGAGATTTTTGAAAGGTTCAGTCCAATTAGGTAAGATTCCAGATATCGAAAATTCCGTG
AATATGGTTCCAGTAGATCATGTTGCTCGTGTTGTTGTTGCTACGTCTTTGAATCCTCCCAAAGAAAATG
AATTGGCCGTTGCTCAAGTAACGGGTCACCCAAGAATATTATTCAAAGACTACTTGTATACTTTACACGA
TTATGGTTACGATGTCGAAATCGAAAGCTATTCTAAATGGAAGAAATCATTGGAGGCGTCTGTTATTGAC
AGGAATGAAGAAAATGCGTTGTATCCTTTGCTACACATGGTCTTAGACAACTTACCTGAAAGTACCAAAG
CTCCGGAACTAGACGATAGGAACGCCGTGGCATCTTTAAAGAAAGACACCGCATGGACAGGTGTTGATTG
GTCTAATGGAATAGGTGTTACTCCAGAAGAGGTTGGTATATATATTGCATTTTTAAACAAGGTTGGATTT
TTACCTCCACCAACTCATAATGACAAACTTCCACTGCCAAGTATAGAACTAACTCAAGCGCAAATAAGTC
TAGTTGCTTCAGGTGCTGGTGCTCGTGGAAGCTCCGCAGCAGCTTAAGGTTGAGCATTACGTATGATATG
TCCATGTACAATAATTAAATATGAATTAGGAGAAAGACTTAGCTTCTTTTCGGGTGATGTCACTTAAAAA
CTCCGAGAATAATATATAATAAGAGAATAAAATATTAGTTATTGAATAAGAACTGTAAATCAGCTGGCGT
TAGTCTGCTAATGGCAGCTTCATCTTGGTTTATTGTAGCATGAATCATATTTGCCTTTTTTTCCTGTAAT
TCAATGATTCTTGCTTCTATACTATCCTCAATGCAAAACCTTGTGATCTTCACAGGTCGATACTGACCAA
TTCTATGAACTCTATCACCACTTTGCCATTCAACACTAGGGTTCCACCATGGGTCTAAAATGAATACTTG
CGAAGCTGATCTATGGTGCACTCTCAGTACAATCTGCTCTGATGCCGCATAGTTAAGCCAGCCCCGACAC
CCGCCAACACCCGCTGACGCGCCCTGACGGGCTTGTCTGCTCCCGGCATCCGCTTACAGACAAGCTGTGA
CCGTCTCCGGGAGCTGCATGTGTCAGAGGTTTTCACCGTCATCACCGAAACGCGCGAGACGAAAGGGCCT
CGTGATACGCCTATTTTTATAGGTTAATGTCATGATGCCTCGTTCAGAATGACACGTATAGAATGATGCA
TTACCTTGTCATCTTCAGTATCATACTGTTCGTATACATACTTACTGACATTCATAGGTATACATATATA
CACATGTATATATATCGTATGCTGCAGCTTTAAATAATCGGTGTCACTACATAAGAACACCTTTGGTGGA
GGGAACATCGTTGGTACCATTGGGCGAGGTGGCTTCTCTTATGGCAACCGCAAGAGCCTTGAACGCACTC
TCACTACGGTGATGATCATTCTTGCCTCGCAGACAATCAACGTGGAGGGTAATTCTGCTAGCCTCTGCAA
AGCTTTCAAGAAAATGCGGGATCATCTCGCAAGAGAGATCTCCTACTTTCTCCCTTTGCAAACCAAGTTC
GACAACTGCGTACGGCCTGTTCGAAAGATCTACCACCGCTCTGGAAAGTGCCTCATCCAAAGGCGCAAAT
CCTGATCCAAACCTTTTTACTCCACGCACGGCCCCTAGGGCCTCTTTAAAAGCTTGACCGAGAGCAATCC
CGCAGTCTTCAGTGGTGTGATGGTCGTCTATGTGTAAGTCACCAATGCACTCAACGATTAGCGACCAGCC
GGAATGCTTGGCCAGAGCATGTATCATATGGTCCAGAAACCCTATACCTGTGTGGACGTTAATCACTTGC
GATTGTGTGGCCTGTTCTGCTACTGCTTCTGCCTCTTTTTCTGGGAAGATCGAGTGCTCTATCGCTAGGG
GACCACCCTTTAAAGAGATCGCAATCTGAATCTTGGTTTCATTTGTAATACGCTTTACTAGGGCTTTCTG
CTCTGTCATCTTTGCCTTCGTTTATCTTGCCTGCTCATTTTTTAGTATATTCTTCGAAGAAATCACATTA
CTTTATATAATGTATAATTCATTATGTGATAATGCCAATCGCTAAGAAAAAAAAAGAGTCATCCGCTAGG
TGGAAAAAAAAAAATGAAAATCATTACCGAGGCATAAAAAAATATAGAGTGTACTAGAGGAGGCCAAGAG
TAATAGAAAAAGAAAATTGCGGGAAAGGACTGTGTTAGACGTCAGGTGGCACTTTTCGGGGAAATGTGCG
CGGAACCCCTATTTGTTTATTTTTCTAAATACATTCAAATATGTATCCGCTCATGAGACAATAACCCTGA
TAAATGCTTCAATAATATTGAAAAAGGAAGAGTATGAGTATTCAACATTTCCGTGTCGCCCTTATTCCCT
TTTTTGCGGCATTTTGCCTTCCTGTTTTTGCTCACCCAGAAACGCTGGTGAAAGTAAAAGATGCTGAAGA
TCAGTTGGGTGCACGAGTGGGTTACATCGAACTGGATCTCAACAGCGGTAAGATCCTTGAGAGTTTTCGC
CCCGAAGAACGTTTTCCAATGATGAGCACTTTTAAAGTTCTGCTATGTGGCGCGGTATTATCCCGTATTG
ACGCCGGGCAAGAGCAACTCGGTCGCCGCATACACTATTCTCAGAATGACTTGGTTGAGTACTCACCAGT
CACAGAAAAGCATCTTACGGATGGCATGACAGTAAGAGAATTATGCAGTGCTGCCATAACCATGAGTGAT
AACACTGCGGCCAACTTACTTCTGACAACGATCGGAGGACCGAAGGAGCTAACCGCTTTTTTGCACAACA
TGGGGGATCATGTAACTCGCCTTGATCGTTGGGAACCGGAGCTGAATGAAGCCATACCAAACGACGAGCG
TGACACCACGATGCCTGTAGCAATGGCAACAACGTTGCGCAAACTATTAACTGGCGAACTACTTACTCTA
GCTTCCCGGCAACAATTAATAGACTGGATGGAGGCGGATAAAGTTGCAGGACCACTTCTGCGCTCGGCCC
TTCCGGCTGGCTGGTTTATTGCTGATAAATCTGGAGCCGGTGAGCGTGGGTCTCGCGGTATCATTGCAGC
ACTGGGGCCAGATGGTAAGCCCTCCCGTATCGTAGTTATCTACACGACGGGGAGTCAGGCAACTATGGAT
GAACGAAATAGACAGATCGCTGAGATAGGTGCCTCACTGATTAAGCATTGGTAACTGTCAGACCAAGTTT
ACTCATATATACTTTAGATTGATTTAAAACTTCATTTTTAATTTAAAAGGATCTAGGTGAAGATCCTTTT
TGATAATCTCATGACCAAAATCCCTTAACGTGAGTTTTCGTTCCACTGAGCGTCAGACCCCGTAGAAAAG
ATCAAAGGATCTTCTTGAGATCCTTTTTTTCTGCGCGTAATCTGCTGCTTGCAAACAAAAAAACCACCGC
TACCAGCGGTGGTTTGTTTGCCGGATCAAGAGCTACCAACTCTTTTTCCGAAGGTAACTGGCTTCAGCAG
AGCGCAGATACCAAATACTGTTCTTCTAGTGTAGCCGTAGTTAGGCCACCACTTCAAGAACTCTGTAGCA
CCGCCTACATACCTCGCTCTGCTAATCCTGTTACCAGTGGCTGCTGCCAGTGGCGATAAGTCGTGTCTTA
CCGGGTTGGACTCAAGACGATAGTTACCGGATAAGGCGCAGCGGTCGGGCTGAACGGGGGGTTCGTGCAC
ACAGCCCAGCTTGGAGCGAACGACCTACACCGAACTGAGATACCTACAGCGTGAGCTATGAGAAAGCGCC
ACGCTTCCCGAAGGGAGAAAGGCGGACAGGTATCCGGTAAGCGGCAGGGTCGGAACAGGAGAGCGCACGA
GGGAGCTTCCAGGGGGAAACGCCTGGTATCTTTATAGTCCTGTCGGGTTTCGCCACCTCTGACTTGAGCG
TCGATTTTTGTGATGCTCGTCAGGGGGGCGGAGCCTATGGAAAAACGCCAGCAACGCGGCCTTTTTACGG
TTCCTGGCCTTTTGCTGGCCTTTTGCTCACATGTTCTTTCCTGCGTTATCCCCTGATTCTGTGGATAACC
GTATTACCGCCTTTGAGTGAGCTGATACCGCTCGCCGCAGCCGAACGACCGAGCGCAGCGAGTCAGTGAG
CGAGGAAGCGGAAGAGCGCCCAATACGCAAACCGCCTCTCCCCGCGCGTTGGCCGATTCATTAATGCAGC
TGGCACGACAGGTTTCCCGACTGGAAAGCGGGCAGTGAGCGCAACGCAATTAATGTGAGTTAGCTCACTC
ATTAGGCACCCCAGGCTTTACACTTTATGCTTCCGGCTCGTATGTTGTGTGGAATTGTGAGCGGATAACA
ATTTCACACAGGAAACAGCTATGACCATGATTACGCCAAGCGCGCAATTAACCCTCACTAAAGGGAACAA
AAGCTGGAGCTCCACCGCGGTGGCGGCCGCGCCACCTGGGTCCTTTTCATCACGTGCTATAAAAATAATT
ATAATTTAAATTTTTTAATATAAATATATAAATTAAAAATAGAAAGTAAAAAAAGAAATTAAAGAAAAAA
TAGTTTTTGTTTTCCGAAGATGTAAAAGACTCTAGGGGGATCGCCAACAAATACTACCTTTTATCTTGCT
CTTCCTGCTCTCAGGTATTAATGCCGAATTGTTTCATCTTGTCTGTGTAGAAGACCACACACGAAAATCC
TGTGATTTTACATTTTACTTATCGTTAATCGAATGTATATCTATTTAATCTGCTTTTCTTGTCTAATAAA
TATATATGTAAAGTACGCTTTTTGTTGAAATTTTTTAAACCTTTGTTTATTTTTTTTTCTTCATTCCGTA
ACTCTTCTACCTTCTTTATTTACTTTCTAAAATCCAAATACAAAACATAAAAATAAATAAACACAGAGTA
AATTCCCAAATTATTCCATCATTAAAAGATACGAGGCGCGTGTAAGTTACAGGCAAGCGATCCGTCCTAA
GAAGCGCTAAGAGGGCGGCCGCTCTAGAACTAGTGGATCCCCCGGGCTGCAGGAATTCGATATCAAGCTT
ATCGATACCGTCGACCTCGAGGGGGGGCCCGGTACCCAATTCGCCCTATAGTGAGTCGTATTACGCGCGC
TCACTGGCCGTCGTTTTACAACGTCGTGACTGGGAAAACCCTGGCGTTACCCAACTTAATCGCCTTGCAG
CACATCCCCCTTTCGCCAGCTGGCGTAATAGCGAAGAGGCCCGCACCGATCGCCCTTCCCAACAGTTGCG
CAGCCTGAATGGCGAATGG
[124 nt withheld, positions 9260-9383]
C
[91 nt withheld, positions 9385-9475]
A
[49 nt withheld, positions 9477-9525]
CCTTTGACGTTGGAGTCCACGTTCTTT
[37 nt withheld, positions 9553-9589]
ACCCTATCTCGGTCTATTCTTTTGATTTATAAGGGATTTTGCCGATTTCGGCCTATTGGTTAAAAAATGA
GCTG
